>Addgene plasmid #42964 | I-AAAC | depositor partial sequence | sequence record 58229 | I-AAAC sequence 424 bps
CGTCTCCTGACCCCAGAGCAGGTCGTGGCAATCGCCTCCAACATTGGCGGGAAACAGGCACTCGAGACTG
TCCAGCGCCTGCTTCCCGTGCTGTGCCAAGCGCACGGACTCACCCCAGAGCAGGTCGTGGCAATCGCCTC
CAACATTGGCGGGAAACAGGCACTCGAGACTGTCCAGCGCCTGCTTCCCGTGCTGTGCCAAGCGCACGGC
CTCACCCCAGAGCAGGTCGTGGCAATCGCCTCCAACATTGGCGGGAAACAGGCACTCGAGACTGTCCAGC
GCCTGCTTCCCGTGCTGTGCCAAGCGCACGGATTAACCCCAGAGCAGGTCGTGGCGATCGCAAGCCACGA
CGGAGGAAAGCAAGCCTTGGAAACAGTACAGAGGCTGTTGCCTGTGCTGTGCCAAGCGCACGGCTTAAGA
GACG
