>Addgene plasmid #42964 | I-AAAC | addgene partial sequence | sequence record 60036 | M13-F20 5'-TGTAAAACGACGGCCAGT-3'
CTATAGGGCGAATTGGGCCCTCTAGATGCATGCTCGAGCGGCCGCCAGTGTGATGGATATCTGCAGAATT
CGCCCTTATATAGATGCCGTCCTAGCGCGTCTCCTGACCCCAGAGCAGGTCGTGGCAATCGCCTCCAACA
TTGGCGGGAAACAGGCACTCGAGACTGTCCAGCGCCTGCTTCCCGTGCTGTGCCAAGCGCACGGACTCAC
CCCAGAGCAGGTCGTGGCAATCGCCTCCAACATTGGCGGGAAACAGGCACTCGAGACTGTCCAGCGCCTG
CTTCCCGTGCTGTGCCAAGCGCACGGCCTCACCCCAGAGCAGGTCGTGGCAATCGCCTCCAACATTGGCG
GGAAACAGGCACTCGAGACTGTCCAGCGCCTGCTTCCCGTGCTGTGCCAAGCGCACGGATTAACCCCAGA
GCAGGTCGTGGCGATCGCAAGCCACGACGGAGGAAAGCAAGCCTTGGAAACAGTACAGAGGCTGTTGCCT
GTGCTGTGCCAAGCGCACGGCTTAAGAGACGTGGGCACAGGAAAGATACTTAAGGGCGAATTCCAGCACA
CTGGCGGCCGTTACTAGTGGATCCGAGCTCGGTACCAAGCTTGGCGTAATCATGGTCATAGCTGTTTCCT
GTGTGAAATTGTTATCCGCTCACAATTCCACACAACATACGAGCCGGAAGCATAAAGTGTAAAGCCTGGG
GTGCCTAATGAGTGAGCTAACTCACATTAATTGCGTTGCGCTCACTGCCCGCTTTCCAGTCGGGAAACCT
GTCGTGCCAGCTGCATTAATGAATCGGCCAACGCGCGGGGAGAGGCGGTTTGCGTATTGGGCGCTCTTCC
GCTTCCTCGCTCACTGACTCGCTGCGCTCGGTCGTTCGGCTGCGGCGAGCGGTATCAGCTCACTCAAAGG
CGGTAATACGGTTATCCACAGAATCA
