[The description below was written by a language model from this plasmid's Addgene catalogue record.]
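Description:
I-AAAC is a bacterial cloning plasmid built on the commercial pCRII-TOPO backbone (about 4 kb without insert), into which a 424 bp synthetic fragment was introduced by TOPO cloning. It is maintained as a high-copy plasmid in E. coli and carries both ampicillin and kanamycin resistance, so either or both drugs can be used for selection. The record lists no mammalian promoter, reporter or expression element. The vector type and backbone indicate a storage and propagation plasmid rather than an expression construct. The insert is flanked by the standard T7 and M13 reverse priming sites of the backbone, which are the recorded sequencing primers for verifying it.

The record does not describe the content of the insert beyond its name, synthetic origin and size. The associated publication concerns a TALEN genome-editing system for making human stem cell-based disease models, so this plasmid appears to be one member of a library of pre-assembled parts used to build custom TALE DNA-binding arrays. The name is consistent with a module of four TALE repeats recognising the bases A-A-A-C, and the insert size roughly fits four repeats of about 100 bp each. The "I" prefix may denote the module's position in an ordered assembly. These readings are inferences from the name, size and publication title, not something the record states. No feature table was supplied, so the exact repeat composition, any flanking restriction sites used for assembly, and the insert's orientation cannot be confirmed here. Distribution is limited to academic and nonprofit users.
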