Addgene plasmid #42964: I-AAAC
Depositing lab: Chad Cowan & Kiran Musunuru. Depositing organization: Harvard University. Publication: A TALEN Genome-Editing System for Generating Human Stem Cell-Based Disease Models. Ding Q, Lee YK, Schaefer EA, Peters DT, Veres A, Kim K, Kuperwasser N, Motola DL, Meissner TB, Hendriks WT, Trevisan M, Gupta RM, Moisan A, Banks E, Friesen M, Schinzel RT, Xia F, Tang A, Xia Y, Figueroa E, Wann A, Ahfeldt T, Daheron L, Zhang F, Rubin LL, Peng LF, Chung RT, Musunuru K, Cowan CA. Cell Stem Cell. 2012 Dec 12. pii: S1934-5909(12)00645-5. doi: 10.1016/j.stem.2012.11.011. PubMed 23246482.
Backbone
  Vector backbone: pCRII-TOPO
  Backbone manufacturer: Invitrogen
  Backbone size w/o insert (bp): 3973
  Vector type: Bacterial Cloning
Growth in bacteria
  Bacterial resistance: Ampicillin and Kanamycin, 100 & 50 μg/mL
  Growth temperature: 37°C
  Growth strain: Top10
  Copy number: High Copy
Gene/Insert
  Gene/Insert name: I-AAAC
  Species: Synthetic
  Insert size (bp): 424
  Cloning method: TOPO Cloning
  Sequencing primers: 5′ T7; 3′ M13-rev
Terms and licenses: Academic/Nonprofit Terms; Industry Terms: Not Available to Industry
How to cite: I-AAAC was a gift from Chad Cowan & Kiran Musunuru (Addgene plasmid # 42964 ; http://n2t.net/addgene:42964 ; RRID:Addgene_42964)
